Addgene plasmid #231942: pYY166 pcDNA3.4-His-MBP-hAID
Purpose: Expression of His-MBP-AID fusion protein in mammalian cells
Depositing lab: Fei-Long Meng. Depositing organization: CAS Center for Excellence in Molecular Cell Science. Publication: Mesoscale DNA feature in antibody-coding sequence facilitates somatic hypermutation. Wang Y, Zhang S, Yang X, Hwang JK, Zhan C, Lian C, Wang C, Gui T, Wang B, Xie X, Dai P, Zhang L, Tian Y, Zhang H, Han C, Cai Y, Hao Q, Ye X, Liu X, Liu J, Cao Z, Huang S, Song J, Pan-Hammarstrom Q, Zhao Y, Alt FW, Zheng X, Da LT, Yeap LS, Meng FL. Cell. 2023 May 11;186(10):2193-2207.e19. doi: 10.1016/j.cell.2023.03.030. Epub 2023 Apr 24. PubMed 37098343.
Backbone
  Vector backbone: pcDNA3.4
  Backbone size w/o insert (bp): 7251
  Total vector size (bp): 7848
  Vector type: Mammalian Expression
Growth in bacteria
  Bacterial resistance: Ampicillin, 100 μg/mL
  Growth temperature: 37°C
  Growth strain: DH5alpha
  Copy number: High Copy
Gene/Insert
  Gene/Insert name: AID
  Species: H. sapiens (human)
  Insert size (bp): 597
  GenBank ID: NM_020661
  Entrez Gene: AICDA (a.k.a. AID, ARP2, CDA2, HEL-S-284, HIGM2)
  Promoter: CMV
  Tag / fusion protein: His-MBP (N terminal on insert)
  Cloning method: Gibson Cloning
  Sequencing primers: 5′ CGCAAATGGGCGGTAGGCGTG; 3′ AGCGTATCCACATAGCGT
Resource information
  A portion of this plasmid was derived from a plasmid made by: Xie at al., EMBO J. 2022. https://doi.org/10.15252/embj.2021109324.
Terms and licenses: Academic/Nonprofit Terms; Industry Terms: Not Available to Industry
How to cite: pYY166 pcDNA3.4-His-MBP-hAID was a gift from Fei-Long Meng (Addgene plasmid # 231942 ; http://n2t.net/addgene:231942 ; RRID:Addgene_231942)
