[The description below was written by a language model from this plasmid's Addgene catalogue record and pLannotate feature annotations shown in this document.]
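Description:
pYY166 pcDNA3.4-His-MBP-hAID is a mammalian expression plasmid of about 7.85 kb, built on the pcDNA3.4 backbone, for producing human activation-induced cytidine deaminase (AID, gene AICDA) as a fusion protein in mammalian cells. It is propagated in E. coli as a high-copy plasmid through a ColE1/pUC-type origin, with selection on ampicillin via the β-lactamase gene. An f1 phage origin is also present. The backbone also carries an SV40 enhancer/early promoter driving a neomycin/kanamycin phosphotransferase gene with an SV40 polyadenylation signal, which in principle allows G418 selection of transfected cells. The record itself does not describe stable-line use.

The expression cassette is driven by the human CMV immediate-early enhancer and promoter. The open reading frame begins with a polyhistidine tag, followed by E. coli maltose-binding protein lacking its signal sequence, then the roughly 600 bp human AID coding sequence, which was inserted by Gibson cloning. MBP is a solubility-enhancing partner, and together with the His tag it provides two handles for affinity purification. The feature annotation also detects a partial FLAG epitope and a second short His tag just downstream of AID. The catalogue entry does not list these, so it is unclear whether they are translated as part of the fusion. A WPRE follows the coding region to boost transcript stability and expression, and an HSV thymidine kinase polyadenylation signal terminates the transcript.

AID is a single-stranded-DNA cytidine deaminase that initiates somatic hypermutation and class-switch recombination in B cells. The plasmid's stated purpose is expression of the His-MBP-AID fusion in mammalian cells, and the tags would suit purifying recombinant enzyme for biochemical studies.
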