Features (pLannotate 1.2.2; 23 found; start..end, strand, type, name):
     50..429     +  enhancer       CMV enhancer: human cytomegalovirus immediate early enhancer
    430..633     +  promoter       CMV promoter: human cytomegalovirus (CMV) immediate early promoter
    749..773     +  CDS            10xHis (fragment): 10xHis affinity tag
    774..1874    +  CDS            MBP: maltose binding protein from E. coli; malE (mutated); This version of the gene does not encode a signal sequence, so MBP will remain in the cytosol.
   1911..2504    +  CDS            AICDA (sequence withheld): AICDA_HUMAN - Also known as AID. Experimental evidence at protein level: Swiss-Prot protein existence level 1. Single-stranded DNA-specific cytidine deaminase. Involved in somatic hypermutation (SHM), gene conversion, and class-switch recombination (CSR) in B-lymphocytes by deaminating C to U during transcription of Ig-variable (V) and Ig-switch (S) region DNA. Required for several crucial steps of B-cell terminal differentiation necessary for efficient antibody responses (PubMed:18722174, PubMed:21385873, PubMed:21518874, PubMed:27716525). May also play a role in the epigenetic regulation of
   2556..2572    +  CDS            FLAG (fragment): FLAG® epitope tag, followed by an enterokinase cleavage site
   2586..2606    +  CDS            7xHis: 6xHis affinity tag
   2629..3217    +  misc_feature   WPRE: woodchuck hepatitis virus posttranscriptional regulatory element
   3282..3330    +  polyA_signal   HSV TK poly(A) signal: herpes simplex virus thymidine kinase polyadenylation signal (Cole and Stacy, 1985)
   3421..3437    -  polyA_signal   bGH poly(A) signal (fragment): bovine growth hormone polyadenylation signal
   3532..3960    +  rep_origin     f1 ori (sequence partly withheld): f1 bacteriophage origin of replication; arrow indicates direction of (+) strand synthesis
   3974..4303    +  promoter       SV40 promoter: SV40 enhancer and early promoter
   4370..5161    +  CDS            neo: KKA2_KLEPN - Also known as kan, nptII. Experimental evidence at protein level: Swiss-Prot protein existence level 1. Resistance to kanamycin, neomycin, paromomycin, ribostamycin, butirosin and gentamicin B. From Klebsiella pneumoniae.
   5187..5345    +  CDS            ble (fragment): BLE_KLEPN - Experimental evidence at protein level: Swiss-Prot protein existence level 1. Binding protein with a strong affinity to the bleomycin family of antibiotics. Binds to CL990; an antimitotic-antibiotic compound. From Klebsiella pneumoniae.
   5340..5461    +  polyA_signal   SV40 poly(A) signal: SV40 polyadenylation signal
   5534..5550    -  protein_bind   lac operator: The lac repressor binds to the lac operator to inhibit transcription in E. coli. This inhibition can be relieved by adding lactose or isopropyl-β-D-thiogalactopyranoside (IPTG). lac repressor encoded by lacI
   5558..5588    -  promoter       lac promoter: promoter for the E. coli lac operon
   5603..5624    -  protein_bind   CAP binding site: CAP binding activates transcription in the presence of cAMP. E. coli catabolite activator protein
   5637..5729    -  CDS            lacI (fragment): lac repressor; lacI; The lac repressor binds to the lac operator to inhibit transcription in E. coli. This inhibition can be relieved by adding lactose or isopropyl-β-D-thiogalactopyranoside (IPTG).
   5912..6500    -  rep_origin     ori: high-copy-number ColE1/pMB1/pBR322/pUC origin of replication
   6671..7531    -  CDS            AmpR: β-lactamase; bla; confers resistance to ampicillin, carbenicillin, and related antibiotics
   7532..7636    -  promoter       AmpR promoter: bla
   7695..7747    -  misc_feature   bom (fragment): basis of mobility region from pBR322
>Addgene plasmid #231942 | pYY166 pcDNA3.4-His-MBP-hAID | addgene full sequence | sequence record 466139 | Addgene NGS Result
GTTAGGCGTTTTGCGCTGCTTCGCGATGTACGGGCCAGATATACGCGTTGACATTGATTATTGACTAGTT
ATTAATAGTAATCAATTACGGGGTCATTAGTTCATAGCCCATATATGGAGTTCCGCGTTACATAACTTAC
GGTAAATGGCCCGCCTGGCTGACCGCCCAACGACCCCCGCCCATTGACGTCAATAATGACGTATGTTCCC
ATAGTAACGCCAATAGGGACTTTCCATTGACGTCAATGGGTGGAGTATTTACGGTAAACTGCCCACTTGG
CAGTACATCAAGTGTATCATATGCCAAGTACGCCCCCTATTGACGTCAATGACGGTAAATGGCCCGCCTG
GCATTATGCCCAGTACATGACCTTATGGGACTTTCCTACTTGGCAGTACATCTACGTATTAGTCATCGCT
ATTACCATGGTGATGCGGTTTTGGCAGTACATCAATGGGCGTGGATAGCGGTTTGACTCACGGGGATTTC
CAAGTCTCCACCCCATTGACGTCAATGGGAGTTTGTTTTGGCACCAAAATCAACGGGACTTTCCAAAATG
TCGTAACAACTCCGCCCCATTGACGCAAATGGGCGGTAGGCGTGTACGGTGGGAGGTCTATATAAGCAGA
GCTCGTTTAGTGAACCGTCAGATCGCCTGGAGACGCCATCCACGCTGTTTTGACCTCCATAGAAGACACC
GGGACCGATCCAGCCTCCGGACTCTAGAGGATCGAGGCGCGCCATGGGCCATCATCATCACCATCACCAT
CACATGAAAATCGAAGAAGGTAAACTGGTAATCTGGATTAACGGCGATAAAGGCTATAACGGTCTCGCTG
AAGTCGGTAAGAAATTCGAGAAAGATACCGGAATTAAAGTCACCGTTGAGCATCCGGATAAACTGGAAGA
GAAATTCCCACAGGTTGCGGCAACTGGCGATGGCCCTGACATTATCTTCTGGGCACACGACCGCTTTGGT
GGCTACGCTCAATCTGGCCTGTTGGCTGAAATCACCCCGGACAAAGCGTTCCAGGACAAGCTGTATCCGT
TTACCTGGGATGCCGTACGTTACAACGGCAAGCTGATTGCTTACCCGATCGCTGTTGAAGCGTTATCGCT
GATTTATAACAAAGATCTGCTGCCGAACCCGCCAAAAACCTGGGAAGAGATCCCGGCGCTGGATAAAGAA
CTGAAAGCGAAAGGTAAGAGCGCGCTGATGTTCAACCTGCAAGAACCGTACTTCACCTGGCCGCTGATTG
CTGCTGACGGGGGTTATGCGTTCAAGTATGAAAACGGCAAGTACGACATTAAAGACGTGGGCGTGGATAA
CGCTGGCGCGAAAGCGGGTCTGACCTTCCTGGTTGACCTGATTAAAAACAAACACATGAATGCAGACACC
GATTACTCCATCGCAGAAGCTGCCTTTAATAAAGGCGAAACAGCGATGACCATCAACGGCCCGTGGGCAT
GGTCCAACATCGACACCAGCAAAGTGAATTATGGTGTAACGGTACTGCCGACCTTCAAGGGTCAACCATC
CAAACCGTTCGTTGGCGTGCTGAGCGCAGGTATTAACGCCGCCAGTCCGAACAAAGAGCTGGCAAAAGAG
TTCCTCGAAAACTATCTGCTGACTGATGAAGGTCTGGAAGCGGTTAATAAAGACAAACCGCTGGGTGCCG
TAGCGCTGAAGTCTTACGAGGAAGAGTTGGCGAAAGATCCACGTATTGCCGCCACTATGGAAAACGCCCA
GAAAGGTGAAATCATGCCGAACATCCCGCAGATGTCCGCTTTCTGGTATGCCGTGCGTACTGCGGTGATC
AACGCCGCCAGCGGTCGTCAGACTGTCGATGAAGCCCTGAAAGACGCGCAGACTTCAGGTCTGGAAGTGC
TGTTTCAGGGCCCGGGATCC
[594 nt withheld, positions 1911-2504]
TGAGCGGCCGCTGAAAACCTTTACTTTCAGGGATGCTGCCCGGGTTGTTGTGATTACAAGGACGACGACG
ATGCAGCTAGACATCACCATCACCATCACCATCACTAAGATATCGGATCTCGACAATCAACCTCTGGATT
ACAAAATTTGTGAAAGATTGACTGGTATTCTTAACTATGTTGCTCCTTTTACGCTATGTGGATACGCTGC
TTTAATGCCTTTGTATCATGCTATTGCTTCCCGTATGGCTTTCATTTTCTCCTCCTTGTATAAATCCTGG
TTGCTGTCTCTTTATGAGGAGTTGTGGCCCGTTGTCAGGCAACGTGGCGTGGTGTGCACTGTGTTTGCTG
ACGCAACCCCCACTGGTTGGGGCATTGCCACCACCTGTCAGCTCCTTTCCGGGACTTTCGCTTTCCCCCT
CCCTATTGCCACGGCGGAACTCATCGCCGCCTGCCTTGCCCGCTGCTGGACAGGGGCTCGGCTGTTGGGC
ACTGACAATTCCGTGGTGTTGTCGGGGAAGCTGACGTCCTTTCCATGGCTGCTCGCCTGTGTTGCCACCT
GGATTCTGCGCGGGACGTCCTTCTGCTACGTCCCTTCGGCCCTCAATCCAGCGGACCTTCCTTCCCGCGG
CCTGCTGCCGGCTCTGCGGCCTCTTCCGCGTCTTCGCCTTCGCCCTCAGACGAGTCGGATCTCCCTTTGG
GCCGCCTCCCCGCCTGGAACGGGGGAGGCTAACTGAAACACGGAAGGAGACAATACCGGAAGGAACCCGC
GCTATGACGGCAATAAAAAGACAGAATAAAACGCACGGGTGTTGGGTCGTTTGTTCATAAACGCGGGGTT
CGGTCCCAGGGCTGGCACTCTGTCGATACCCCACCGAGACCCCATTGGGGCCAATACGCCCGCGTTTCTT
CCTTTTCCCCACCCCACCCCCCAAGTTCGGGTGAAGGCCCAGGGCTCGCAGCCAACGTCGGGGCGGCAGG
CCCTGCCATAGCAGATCTGCGCAGCTGGGGCTCTAGGGGGTATCCCCACGCGCCCTGTAGCGGCGCATTA
AGCGCGGA
[93 nt withheld, positions 3563-3655]
C
[91 nt withheld, positions 3657-3747]
A
[49 nt withheld, positions 3749-3797]
CCTTTGACGTTGGAGTCCACGTTCTTT
[37 nt withheld, positions 3825-3861]
ACCCTATCTCGGTCTATTCTTTTGATTTATAAGGGATTTTGCCGATTTCGGCCTATTGGTTAAAAAATGA
GCTGATTTAACAAAAATTTAACGCGAATTAATTCTGTGGAATGTGTGTCAGTTAGGGTGTGGAAAGTCCC
CAGGCTCCCCAGCAGGCAGAAGTATGCAAAGCATGCATCTCAATTAGTCAGCAACCAGGTGTGGAAAGTC
CCCAGGCTCCCCAGCAGGCAGAAGTATGCAAAGCATGCATCTCAATTAGTCAGCAACCATAGTCCCGCCC
CTAACTCCGCCCATCCCGCCCCTAACTCCGCCCAGTTCCGCCCATTCTCCGCCCCATGGCTGACTAATTT
TTTTTATTTATGCAGAGGCCGAGGCCGCCTCTGCCTCTGAGCTATTCCAGAAGTAGTGAGGAGGCTTTTT
TGGAGGCCTAGGCTTTTGCAAAAAGCTCCCGGGAGCTTGTATATCCATTTTCGGATCTGATCAAGAGACA
GGATGAGGATCGTTTCGCATGATTGAACAAGATGGATTGCACGCAGGTTCTCCGGCCGCTTGGGTGGAGA
GGCTATTCGGCTATGACTGGGCACAACAGACAATCGGCTGCTCTGATGCCGCCGTGTTCCGGCTGTCAGC
GCAGGGGCGCCCGGTTCTTTTTGTCAAGACCGACCTGTCCGGTGCCCTGAATGAACTGCAGGACGAGGCA
GCGCGGCTATCGTGGCTGGCCACGACGGGCGTTCCTTGCGCAGCTGTGCTCGACGTTGTCACTGAAGCGG
GAAGGGACTGGCTGCTATTGGGCGAAGTGCCGGGGCAGGATCTCCTGTCATCTCACCTTGCTCCTGCCGA
GAAAGTATCCATCATGGCTGATGCAATGCGGCGGCTGCATACGCTTGATCCGGCTACCTGCCCATTCGAC
CACCAAGCGAAACATCGCATCGAGCGAGCACGTACTCGGATGGAAGCCGGTCTTGTCGATCAGGATGATC
TGGACGAAGAGCATCAGGGGCTCGCGCCAGCCGAACTGTTCGCCAGGCTCAAGGCGCGCATGCCCGACGG
CGAGGATCTCGTCGTGACCCATGGCGATGCCTGCTTGCCGAATATCATGGTGGAAAATGGCCGCTTTTCT
GGATTCATCGACTGTGGCCGGCTGGGTGTGGCGGACCGCTATCAGGACATAGCGTTGGCTACCCGTGATA
TTGCTGAAGAGCTTGGCGGCGAATGGGCTGACCGCTTCCTCGTGCTTTACGGTATCGCCGCTCCCGATTC
GCAGCGCATCGCCTTCTATCGCCTTCTTGACGAGTTCTTCTGAGCGGGACTCTGGGGTTCGCGAAATGAC
CGACCAAGCGACGCCCAACCTGCCATCACGAGATTTCGATTCCACCGCCGCCTTCTATGAAAGGTTGGGC
TTCGGAATCGTTTTCCGGGACGCCGGCTGGATGATCCTCCAGCGCGGGGATCTCATGCTGGAGTTCTTCG
CCCACCCCAACTTGTTTATTGCAGCTTATAATGGTTACAAATAAAGCAATAGCATCACAAATTTCACAAA
TAAAGCATTTTTTTCACTGCATTCTAGTTGTGGTTTGTCCAAACTCATCAATGTATCTTATCATGTCTGT
ATACCGTCGACCTCTAGCTAGAGCTTGGCGTAATCATGGTCATAGCTGTTTCCTGTGTGAAATTGTTATC
CGCTCACAATTCCACACAACATACGAGCCGGAAGCATAAAGTGTAAAGCCTGGGGTGCCTAATGAGTGAG
CTAACTCACATTAATTGCGTTGCGCTCACTGCCCGCTTTCCAGTCGGGAAACCTGTCGTGCCAGCTGCAT
TAATGAATCGGCCAACGCGCGGGGAGAGGCGGTTTGCGTATTGGGCGCTCTTCCGCTTCCTCGCTCACTG
ACTCGCTGCGCTCGGTCGTTCGGCTGCGGCGAGCGGTATCAGCTCACTCAAAGGCGGTAATACGGTTATC
CACAGAATCAGGGGATAACGCAGGAAAGAACATGTGAGCAAAAGGCCAGCAAAAGGCCAGGAACCGTAAA
AAGGCCGCGTTGCTGGCGTTTTTCCATAGGCTCCGCCCCCCTGACGAGCATCACAAAAATCGACGCTCAA
GTCAGAGGTGGCGAAACCCGACAGGACTATAAAGATACCAGGCGTTTCCCCCTGGAAGCTCCCTCGTGCG
CTCTCCTGTTCCGACCCTGCCGCTTACCGGATACCTGTCCGCCTTTCTCCCTTCGGGAAGCGTGGCGCTT
TCTCATAGCTCACGCTGTAGGTATCTCAGTTCGGTGTAGGTCGTTCGCTCCAAGCTGGGCTGTGTGCACG
AACCCCCCGTTCAGCCCGACCGCTGCGCCTTATCCGGTAACTATCGTCTTGAGTCCAACCCGGTAAGACA
CGACTTATCGCCACTGGCAGCAGCCACTGGTAACAGGATTAGCAGAGCGAGGTATGTAGGCGGTGCTACA
GAGTTCTTGAAGTGGTGGCCTAACTACGGCTACACTAGAAGAACAGTATTTGGTATCTGCGCTCTGCTGA
AGCCAGTTACCTTCGGAAAAAGAGTTGGTAGCTCTTGATCCGGCAAACAAACCACCGCTGGTAGCGGTGG
TTTTTTTGTTTGCAAGCAGCAGATTACGCGCAGAAAAAAAGGATCTCAAGAAGATCCTTTGATCTTTTCT
ACGGGGTCTGACGCTCAGTGGAACGAAAACTCACGTTAAGGGATTTTGGTCATGAGATTATCAAAAAGGA
TCTTCACCTAGATCCTTTTAAATTAAAAATGAAGTTTTAAATCAATCTAAAGTATATATGAGTAAACTTG
GTCTGACAGTTACCAATGCTTAATCAGTGAGGCACCTATCTCAGCGATCTGTCTATTTCGTTCATCCATA
GTTGCCTGACTCCCCGTCGTGTAGATAACTACGATACGGGAGGGCTTACCATCTGGCCCCAGTGCTGCAA
TGATACCGCGAGACCCACGCTCACCGGCTCCAGATTTATCAGCAATAAACCAGCCAGCCGGAAGGGCCGA
GCGCAGAAGTGGTCCTGCAACTTTATCCGCCTCCATCCAGTCTATTAATTGTTGCCGGGAAGCTAGAGTA
AGTAGTTCGCCAGTTAATAGTTTGCGCAACGTTGTTGCCATTGCTACAGGCATCGTGGTGTCACGCTCGT
CGTTTGGTATGGCTTCATTCAGCTCCGGTTCCCAACGATCAAGGCGAGTTACATGATCCCCCATGTTGTG
CAAAAAAGCGGTTAGCTCCTTCGGTCCTCCGATCGTTGTCAGAAGTAAGTTGGCCGCAGTGTTATCACTC
ATGGTTATGGCAGCACTGCATAATTCTCTTACTGTCATGCCATCCGTAAGATGCTTTTCTGTGACTGGTG
AGTACTCAACCAAGTCATTCTGAGAATAGTGTATGCGGCGACCGAGTTGCTCTTGCCCGGCGTCAATACG
GGATAATACCGCGCCACATAGCAGAACTTTAAAAGTGCTCATCATTGGAAAACGTTCTTCGGGGCGAAAA
CTCTCAAGGATCTTACCGCTGTTGAGATCCAGTTCGATGTAACCCACTCGTGCACCCAACTGATCTTCAG
CATCTTTTACTTTCACCAGCGTTTCTGGGTGAGCAAAAACAGGAAGGCAAAATGCCGCAAAAAAGGGAAT
AAGGGCGACACGGAAATGTTGAATACTCATACTCTTCCTTTTTCAATATTATTGAAGCATTTATCAGGGT
TATTGTCTCATGAGCGGATACATATTTGAATGTATTTAGAAAAATAAACAAATAGGGGTTCCGCGCACAT
TTCCCCGAAAAGTGCCACCTGACGTCGACGGATCGGGAGATCTCCCGATCCCCTATGGTGCACTCTCAGT
ACAATCTGCTCTGATGCCGCATAGTTAAGCCAGTATCTGCTCCCTGCTTGTGTGTTGGAGGTCGCTGAGT
AGTGCGCGAGCAAAATTTAAGCTACAACAAGGCAAGGCTTGACCGACAATTGCATGAAGAATCTGCTTAG
G
